Addgene plasmid #209329: pLCS108
Purpose: (Empty Backbone) Gateway cloning compatible vector for transient expression in protoplasts. Arabidopsis UBQ10 promoter for N-terminal mCherry fusion protein.
Depositing lab: Lucia Strader. Depositing organization: Duke University. Publication: An improved toolkit of gateway- and gibson assembly-compatible vectors for protoplast transfection and agrobacterium-mediated plant transformation. Allen JR, Flanagan M, Pathak S, Emenecker SK, Emenecker RJ, Strader LC. BMC Res Notes. 2025 Apr 8;18(1):149. doi: 10.1186/s13104-025-07231-1. PubMed 40200324.
Backbone
  Vector backbone: pLCS100
  Vector type: Plant Expression
Growth in bacteria
  Bacterial resistance: Chloramphenicol and Ampicillin, 25 & 100 μg/mL
  Growth temperature: 37°C
  Growth strain: ccdB Survival
  Copy number: High Copy
Gene/Insert
  Gene/Insert name: None
Terms and licenses: Academic/Nonprofit Terms; Industry Terms: Not Available to Industry
Depositor comments: Please visit https://doi.org/10.21203/rs.3.rs-3558280/v1 for preprint.
How to cite: pLCS108 was a gift from Lucia Strader (Addgene plasmid # 209329 ; http://n2t.net/addgene:209329 ; RRID:Addgene_209329)
