[The description below was written by a language model from this plasmid's Addgene catalogue record and pLannotate feature annotations shown in this document.]
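Description:
pLCS108 is an empty Gateway destination vector for transient expression of proteins in plant protoplasts, built on the pLCS100 backbone. It is a 7.5 kb pUC-type plasmid rather than a binary vector: the feature table shows a high-copy ColE1/pMB1 origin, an ampicillin resistance gene (β-lactamase) with its own promoter, and remnants of the lacZα/lac promoter region and pUC multiple cloning site. No T-DNA borders or plant selectable marker are annotated, consistent with direct transfection into protoplasts rather than Agrobacterium-mediated delivery.

The expression cassette is described as being driven by the Arabidopsis UBQ10 promoter. This promoter is not itself called in the annotation, but an unannotated stretch lies upstream of the mCherry coding sequence where it would be expected. mCherry is followed by a short multiple cloning site, then the Gateway cassette (attR1, a chloramphenicol acetyltransferase gene with its promoter, a ccdA fragment, the ccdB toxin gene, and attR2), and finally the octopine synthase (OCS) terminator. An LR recombination with an entry clone replaces the cat–ccdB segment with the gene of interest, placing it downstream of mCherry so that the product is an N-terminally mCherry-tagged fusion protein.

Because ccdB poisons DNA gyrase in ordinary E. coli strains, the unrecombined vector is maintained in a ccdB-tolerant strain under ampicillin and chloramphenicol selection, while recombinants that have lost the cassette can be recovered in standard strains on ampicillin alone. The plasmid belongs to a toolkit of Gateway- and Gibson-compatible plant vectors. It suits uses such as imaging the subcellular localisation or expression of red-tagged proteins in protoplasts.
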