Features (pLannotate 1.2.2; 21 found; start..end, strand, type, name):
    137..236     +  misc_feature   bom (fragment): basis of mobility region from pBR322
    242..396     -  CDS            lacZα (fragment): LacZα fragment of β-galactosidase; lacZ fragment
   1990..2697    +  CDS            mCherry: mCherry is a basic (constitutively fluorescent) red fluorescent protein published in 2004, derived from Discosoma sp.. It is reported to be a very rapidly-maturing monomer with low acid sensitivity.
   2698..2762    +  misc_feature   MCS: multiple cloning site
   2767..2891    +  protein_bind   attR1: mutant version of attR; recombination site for the Gateway® LR reaction LR Clonase™
   2916..2946    +  promoter       lac UV5 promoter: E. coli lac promoter with an "up" mutation
   2970..2999    +  promoter       cat promoter (fragment): promoter of the E. coli cat gene encoding chloramphenicol acetyltransferase
   3000..3656    +  CDS            cat: CAT_ECOLX - Experimental evidence at protein level: Swiss-Prot protein existence level 1. This enzyme is an effector of chloramphenicol resistance in bacteria. From Escherichia coli. This protein is used as a marker in many commonly used cloning vectors, such as pACYC184.
   3838..3996    +  CDS            ccdA (fragment): CCDA_ECO57 - Also known as H, letA. Experimental evidence at protein level: Swiss-Prot protein existence level 1. Antitoxin component of a type II toxin-antitoxin (TA) system which inhibits the post-segregational killing (PSK) of plasmid-free cells, also referred to as a plasmid addiction system. Binds to and blocks the activity of CcdB; will also remove bound CcdB protein from the CcdB-GyrA complex by forming a CcdA-CcdB complex, a process termed rejuvenation. Functions as a transcriptional corepressor for the ccdAB operon, repression also requires CcdB (By similarity). From Escherichia coli
   4001..4303    +  CDS            ccdB: CCDB_ECOLI - Also known as G, letB, letD. Experimental evidence at protein level: Swiss-Prot protein existence level 1. Toxic component of a type II toxin-antitoxin (TA) system, functioning in plasmid maintainence. Responsible for the post- segregational killing (PSK) of plasmid-free cells, also referred to as a plasmid addiction system. Half-life of over 2 hours. Cell killing by CcdB is accompanied by filamentation, defects in chromosome and plasmid segregation, defects in cell division, formation of anucleate cells, decreased DNA synthesis and plasmid loss. Interferes with the activity of DN
   4347..4471    -  protein_bind   attR2: mutant version of attR; recombination site for the Gateway® LR reaction LR Clonase™
   4530..5237    +  terminator     OCS terminator: octopine synthase terminator
   5240..5285    -  misc_feature   MCS (fragment): pUC18/19 multiple cloning site
   5318..5334    -  protein_bind   lac operator: The lac repressor binds to the lac operator to inhibit transcription in E. coli. This inhibition can be relieved by adding lactose or isopropyl-β-D-thiogalactopyranoside (IPTG). lac repressor encoded by lacI
   5342..5372    -  promoter       lac promoter: promoter for the E. coli lac operon
   5387..5408    -  protein_bind   CAP binding site: CAP binding activates transcription in the presence of cAMP. E. coli catabolite activator protein
   5421..5513    -  CDS            lacI (fragment): lac repressor; lacI; The lac repressor binds to the lac operator to inhibit transcription in E. coli. This inhibition can be relieved by adding lactose or isopropyl-β-D-thiogalactopyranoside (IPTG).
   5696..6284    -  rep_origin     ori: high-copy-number ColE1/pMB1/pBR322/pUC origin of replication
   6455..7315    -  CDS            AmpR: β-lactamase; bla; confers resistance to ampicillin, carbenicillin, and related antibiotics
   7316..7420    -  promoter       AmpR promoter: bla
   7515..35      +  CDS            rop (fragment) (across the origin): Rop protein, which maintains plasmids at low copy number; rop
>Addgene plasmid #209329 | pLCS108 | addgene full sequence | sequence record 420443 | Addgene NGS Result
TCGCGCGTTTCGGTGATGACGGTGAAAACCTCTGACACATGCAGCTCCCGGAGACGGTCACAGCTTGTCT
GTAAGCGGATGCCGGGAGCAGACAAGCCCGTCAGGGCGCGTCAGCGGGTGTTGGCGGGTGTCGGGGCTGG
CTTAACTATGCGGCATCAGAGCAGATTGTACTGAGAGTGCACCATATGCGGTGTGAAATACCGCACAGAT
GCGTAAGGAGAAAATACCGCATCAGGCGCCATTCGCCATTCAGGCTGCGCAACTGTTGGGAAGGGCGATC
GGTGCGGGCCTCTTCGCTATTACGCCAGCTGGCGAAAGGGGGATGTGCTGCAAGGCGATTAAGTTGGGTA
ACGCCAGGGTTTTCCCAGTCACGACGTTGTAAAACGACGGCCAGTGCCAAACTTTCGCGAAGCACCCACC
CTAAGCCACATTTTAATCCTTCTGTTGGCCATGCCCCATCAAAGTTGCACTTAACCCAAGATTGTGGTGG
AGCTTCCCATGTTTCTCGTCTGTCCCGACGGTGTTGTGGTTGGTGCTTTCCTTACATTCTGAGCCTCTTT
CCTTCTAATCCACTCATCTGCATCTTCTTGTGTCCTTACTAATACCTCATTGGTTCCAAATTCCCTCCCT
TTAAGCACCAGCTCGTTTCTGTTCTTCCACAGCCTCCCAAGTATCCAAGGGACTAAAGCCTCCACATTCT
TCAGATCAGGATATTCTTGTTTAAGATGTTGAACTCTATGGAGGTTTGTATGAACTGATGATCTAGGACC
GGATAAGTTCCCTTCTTCATAGCGAACTTATTCAAAGAATGTTTTGTGTATCATTCTTGTTACATTGTTA
TTAATGAAAAAATATTATTGGTCATTGGACTGAACACGAGTGTTAAATATGGACCAGGCCCCAAATAAGA
TCCATTGATATATGAATTAAATAACAAGAATAAATCGAGTCACCAAACCACTTGCCTTTTTTAACGAGAC
TTGTTCACCAACTTGATACAAAAGTCATTATCCTATGCAAATCAATAATCATACAAAAATATCCAATAAC
ACTAAAAAATTAAAAGAAATGGATAATTTCACAATATGTTATACGATAAAGAAGTTACTTTTCCAAGAAA
TTCACTGATTTTATAAGCCCACTTGCATTAGATAAATGGCAAAAAAAAACAAAAAGGAAAAGAAATAAAG
CACGAAGAATTCTAGAAAATACGAAATACGCTTCAATGCAGTGGGACCCACGGTTCAATTATTGCCAATT
TTCAGCTCCACCGTATATTTAAAAAATAAAACGATAATGCTAAAAAAATATAAATCGTAACGATCGTTAA
ATCTCAACGGCTGGATCTTATGACGACCGTTAGAAATTGTGGTTGTCGACGAGTCAGTAATAAACGGCGT
CAAAGTGGTTGCAGCCGGCACACACGAGTCGTGTTTATCAACTCAAAGCACAAATACTTTTCCTCAACCT
AAAAATAAGGCAATTAGCCAAAAACAACTTTGCGTGTAAACAACGCTCAATACACGTGTCATTTTATTAT
TAGCTATTGCTTCACCGCCTTAGCTTTCTCGTGACCTAGTCGTCCTCGTCTTTTCTTCTTCTTCTTCTAT
AAAACAATACCCAAAGAGCTCTTCTTCTTCACAATTCAGATTTCAATTTCTCAAAATCTTAAAAACTTTC
TCTCAATTCTCTCTACCGTGATCAAGGTAAATTTCTGTGTTCCTTATTCTCTCAAAATCTTCGATTTTGT
TTTCGTTCGATCCCAATTTCGTATATGTTCTTTGGTTTAGATTCTGTTAATCTTAGATCGAAGACGATTT
TCTGGGTTTGATCGTTAGATATCATCTTAATTCTCGATTAGGGTTTCATAGATATCATCCGATTTGTTCA
AATAATTTGAGTTTTGTCGAATAATTACTCTTCGATTTGTGATTTCTATCTAGATCTGGTGTTAGTTTCT
AGTTTGTGCGATCGAATTTGTCCTCGAGAATGGTGAGCAAGGGCGAGGAGGATAACATGGCCATCATCAA
GGAGTTCATGCGCTTCAAGGTGCACATGGAGGGCTCCGTGAACGGCCACGAGTTCGAGATCGAGGGCGAG
GGCGAGGGCCGCCCCTACGAGGGCACCCAGACCGCCAAGCTGAAGGTGACCAAGGGTGGCCCCCTGCCCT
TCGCCTGGGACATCCTGTCCCCTCAGTTCATGTACGGCTCCAAGGCCTACGTGAAGCACCCCGCCGACAT
CCCCGACTACTTGAAGCTGTCCTTCCCCGAGGGCTTCAAGTGGGAGCGCGTGATGAACTTCGAGGACGGC
GGCGTGGTGACCGTGACCCAGGACTCCTCCCTGCAGGACGGCGAGTTCATCTACAAGGTGAAGCTGCGCG
GCACCAACTTCCCCTCCGACGGCCCCGTAATGCAGAAGAAGACCATGGGCTGGGAGGCCTCCTCCGAGCG
GATGTACCCCGAGGACGGCGCCCTGAAGGGCGAGATCAAGCAGAGGCTGAAGCTGAAGGACGGCGGCCAC
TACGACGCTGAGGTCAAGACCACCTACAAGGCCAAGAAGCCCGTGCAGCTGCCCGGCGCCTACAACGTCA
ACATCAAGTTGGACATCACCTCCCACAACGAGGACTACACCATCGTGGAACAGTACGAACGCGCCGAGGG
CCGCCACTCCACCGGCGGCATGGACGAGCTGTACAAGTCCGGACTCAGATCACGAGCTCAAGCTTCAAAT
TCTGCAGTCGACGGTACCGCGGGCCCGGGATCATCAACAAGTTTGTACAAAAAAGCTGAACGAGAAACGT
AAAATGATATAAATATCAATATATTAAATTAGATTTTGCATAAAAAACAGACTACATAATACTGTAAAAC
ACAACATATCCAGTCACTATGGCGGCCGCATTAGGCACCCCAGGCTTTACACTTTATGCTTCCGGCTCGT
ATAATGTGTGGATTTTGAGTTAGGATCCGTCGAGATTTTCAGGAGCTAAGGAAGCTAAAATGGAGAAAAA
AATCACTGGATATACCACCGTTGATATATCCCAATGGCATCGTAAAGAACATTTTGAGGCATTTCAGTCA
GTTGCTCAATGTACCTATAACCAGACCGTTCAGCTGGATATTACGGCCTTTTTAAAGACCGTAAAGAAAA
ATAAGCACAAGTTTTATCCGGCCTTTATTCACATTCTTGCCCGCCTGATGAATGCTCATCCGGAGTTCCG
TATGGCAATGAAAGACGGTGAGCTGGTGATATGGGATAGTGTTCACCCTTGTTACACCGTTTTCCATGAG
CAAACTGAAACGTTTTCATCGCTCTGGAGTGAATACCACGACGATTTCCGGCAGTTTCTACACATATATT
CGCAAGATGTGGCGTGTTACGGTGAAAACCTGGCCTATTTCCCTAAAGGGTTTATTGAGAATATGTTTTT
CGTCTCAGCCAATCCCTGGGTGAGTTTCACCAGTTTTGATTTAAACGTGGCCAATATGGACAACTTCTTC
GCCCCCGTTTTCACCATGGGCAAATATTATACGCAAGGCGACAAGGTGCTGATGCCGCTGGCGATTCAGG
TTCATCATGCCGTTTGTGATGGCTTCCATGTCGGCAGAATGCTTAATGAATTACAACAGTACTGCGATGA
GTGGCAGGGCGGGGCGTAAAGATCTGGATCCGGCTTACTAAAAGCCAGATAACAGTATGCGTATTTGCGC
GCTGATTTTTGCGGTATAAGAATATATACTGATATGTATACCCGAAGTATGTCAAAAAGAGGTATGCTAT
GAAGCAGCGTATTACAGTGACAGTTGACAGCGACAGCTATCAGTTGCTCAAGGCATATATGATGTCAATA
TCTCCGGTCTGGTAAGCACAACCATGCAGAATGAAGCCCGTCGTCTGCGTGCCGAACGCTGGAAAGCGGA
AAATCAGGAAGGGATGGCTGAGGTCGCCCGGTTTATTGAAATGAACGGCTCTTTTGCTGACGAGAACAGG
GGCTGGTGAAATGCAGTTTAAGGTTTACACCTATAAAAGAGAGAGCCGTTATCGTCTGTTTGTGGATGTA
CAGAGTGATATTATTGACACGCCCGGGCGACGGATGGTGATCCCCCTGGCCAGTGCACGTCTGCTGTCAG
ATAAAGTCTCCCGTGAACTTTACCCGGTGGTGCATATCGGGGATGAAAGCTGGCGCATGATGACCACCGA
TATGGCCAGTGTGCCGGTCTCCGTTATCGGGGAAGAAGTGGCTGATCTCAGCCACCGCGAAAATGACATC
AAAAACGCCATTAACCTGATGTTCTGGGGAATATAAATGTCAGGCTCCCTTATACACAGCCAGTCTGCAG
GTCGACCATAGTGACTGGATATGTTGTGTTTTACAGTATTATGTAGTCTGTTTTTTATGCAAAATCTAAT
TTAATATATTGATATTTATATCATTTTACGTTTCTCGTTCAGCTTTCTTGTACAAAGTGGTTGATGATCC
TAGGTGAGTCTAGAGAGTTAATTAAGACCCGGGACTAGTCCCTAGAGTCCTGCTTTAATGAGATATGCGA
GACGCCTATGATCGCATGATATTTGCTTTCAATTCTGTTGTGCACGTTGTAAAAAACCTGAGCATGTGTA
GCTCAGATCCTTACCGCCGGTTTCGGTTCATTCTAATGAATATATCACCCGTTACTATCGTATTTTTATG
AATAATATTCTCCGTTCAATTTACTGATTGTACCCTACTACTTATATGTACAATATTAAAATGAAAACAA
TATATTGTGCTGAATAGGTTTATAGCGACATCTATGATAGAGCGCCACAATAACAAACAATTGCGTTTTA
TTATTACAAATCCAATTTTAAAAAAAGCGGCAGAACCGGTCAAACCTAAAAGACTGATTACATAAATCTT
ATTCAAATTTCAAAAGTGCCCCAGGGGCTAGTATCTACGACACACCGAGCGGCGAACTAATAACGCTCAC
TGAAGGGAACTCCGGTTCCCCGCCGGCGCGCATGGGTGAGATTCCTTGAAGTTGAGTATTGGCCGTCCGC
TCTACCGAAAGTTACGGGCACCATTCAACCCGGTCCAGCACGGCGGCCGGGTAACCGACTTGCTGCCCCG
AGAATTATGCAGCATTTTTTTGGTGTATGTGGGCCCCAAATGAAGTGCAGGTCAAACCTTGACAGTGACG
ACAAATCGTTGGGCGGGTCCAGGGCGAATTTTGCGACAACATGTCGAGGCTCAGCAGGACCTGCAGGTCG
ACTCTAGAGGATCCCCGGGTACCGAGCTCGAATTCGTAATCATGTCATAGCTGTTTCCTGTGTGAAATTG
TTATCCGCTCACAATTCCACACAACATACGAGCCGGAAGCATAAAGTGTAAAGCCTGGGGTGCCTAATGA
GTGAGCTAACTCACATTAATTGCGTTGCGCTCACTGCCCGCTTTCCAGTCGGGAAACCTGTCGTGCCAGC
TGCATTAATGAATCGGCCAACGCGCGGGGAGAGGCGGTTTGCGTATTGGGCGCTCTTCCGCTTCCTCGCT
CACTGACTCGCTGCGCTCGGTCGTTCGGCTGCGGCGAGCGGTATCAGCTCACTCAAAGGCGGTAATACGG
TTATCCACAGAATCAGGGGATAACGCAGGAAAGAACATGTGAGCAAAAGGCCAGCAAAAGGCCAGGAACC
GTAAAAAGGCCGCGTTGCTGGCGTTTTTCCATAGGCTCCGCCCCCCTGACGAGCATCACAAAAATCGACG
CTCAAGTCAGAGGTGGCGAAACCCGACAGGACTATAAAGATACCAGGCGTTTCCCCCTGGAAGCTCCCTC
GTGCGCTCTCCTGTTCCGACCCTGCCGCTTACCGGATACCTGTCCGCCTTTCTCCCTTCGGGAAGCGTGG
CGCTTTCTCATAGCTCACGCTGTAGGTATCTCAGTTCGGTGTAGGTCGTTCGCTCCAAGCTGGGCTGTGT
GCACGAACCCCCCGTTCAGCCCGACCGCTGCGCCTTATCCGGTAACTATCGTCTTGAGTCCAACCCGGTA
AGACACGACTTATCGCCACTGGCAGCAGCCACTGGTAACAGGATTAGCAGAGCGAGGTATGTAGGCGGTG
CTACAGAGTTCTTGAAGTGGTGGCCTAACTACGGCTACACTAGAAGAACAGTATTTGGTATCTGCGCTCT
GCTGAAGCCAGTTACCTTCGGAAAAAGAGTTGGTAGCTCTTGATCCGGCAAACAAACCACCGCTGGTAGC
GGTGGTTTTTTTGTTTGCAAGCAGCAGATTACGCGCAGAAAAAAAGGATCTCAAGAAGATCCTTTGATCT
TTTCTACGGGGTCTGACGCTCAGTGGAACGAAAACTCACGTTAAGGGATTTTGGTCATGAGATTATCAAA
AAGGATCTTCACCTAGATCCTTTTAAATTAAAAATGAAGTTTTAAATCAATCTAAAGTATATATGAGTAA
ACTTGGTCTGACAGTTACCAATGCTTAATCAGTGAGGCACCTATCTCAGCGATCTGTCTATTTCGTTCAT
CCATAGTTGCCTGACTCCCCGTCGTGTAGATAACTACGATACGGGAGGGCTTACCATCTGGCCCCAGTGC
TGCAATGATACCGCGAGACCCACGCTCACCGGCTCCAGATTTATCAGCAATAAACCAGCCAGCCGGAAGG
GCCGAGCGCAGAAGTGGTCCTGCAACTTTATCCGCCTCCATCCAGTCTATTAATTGTTGCCGGGAAGCTA
GAGTAAGTAGTTCGCCAGTTAATAGTTTGCGCAACGTTGTTGCCATTGCTACAGGCATCGTGGTGTCACG
CTCGTCGTTTGGTATGGCTTCATTCAGCTCCGGTTCCCAACGATCAAGGCGAGTTACATGATCCCCCATG
TTGTGCAAAAAAGCGGTTAGCTCCTTCGGTCCTCCGATCGTTGTCAGAAGTAAGTTGGCCGCAGTGTTAT
CACTCATGGTTATGGCAGCACTGCATAATTCTCTTACTGTCATGCCATCCGTAAGATGCTTTTCTGTGAC
TGGTGAGTACTCAACCAAGTCATTCTGAGAATAGTGTATGCGGCGACCGAGTTGCTCTTGCCCGGCGTCA
ATACGGGATAATACCGCGCCACATAGCAGAACTTTAAAAGTGCTCATCATTGGAAAACGTTCTTCGGGGC
GAAAACTCTCAAGGATCTTACCGCTGTTGAGATCCAGTTCGATGTAACCCACTCGTGCACCCAACTGATC
TTCAGCATCTTTTACTTTCACCAGCGTTTCTGGGTGAGCAAAAACAGGAAGGCAAAATGCCGCAAAAAAG
GGAATAAGGGCGACACGGAAATGTTGAATACTCATACTCTTCCTTTTTCAATATTATTGAAGCATTTATC
AGGGTTATTGTCTCATGAGCGGATACATATTTGAATGTATTTAGAAAAATAAACAAATAGGGGTTCCGCG
CACATTTCCCCGAAAAGTGCCACCTGACGTCTAAGAAACCATTATTATCATGACATTAACCTATAAAAAT
AGGCGTATCACGAGGCCCTTTCGTC
